Addgene plasmid #244850: pLentiCRISPR IMMP1L sg2
Purpose: Knockout of human IMMP1L
Depositing lab: Alexis Jourdain. Depositing organization: Universite de Lausanne (UNIL). Publication: An updated inventory of genes essential for oxidative phosphorylation identifies a mitochondrial origin in familial Meniere's disease. Harhai M, Foged MM, Zarges C, Landoni JC, Chollet S, Simonelli M, Recazens E, Lisci M, Laban N, Manley S, Riemer J, Lopez-Escamez JA, Lysakowski A, Jourdain AA. Cell Rep. 2025 Jul 25;44(8):116069. doi: 10.1016/j.celrep.2025.116069. PubMed 40714634.
Backbone
  Vector backbone: lentiCRISPR v2 puro
  Backbone manufacturer: Feng Zhang (Addgene #52961)
  Vector type: Lentiviral, CRISPR
  Selectable markers: Puromycin
Growth in bacteria
  Bacterial resistance: Ampicillin, 100 μg/mL
  Growth temperature: 37°C
  Growth strain: NEB Stable
  Copy number: High Copy
Gene/Insert
  Gene/Insert name: IMMP1L sgRNA
  gRNA/shRNA sequence: AGTATAGCCAACAAGTCGAA
  Species: H. sapiens (human)
  Entrez Gene: IMMP1L (a.k.a. IMMP1, IMP1, IMP1-LIKE)
  Promoter: U6
  Cloning method: Restriction Enzyme; 5′ cloning site Unknown (unknown if destroyed)
Resource information
  A portion of this plasmid was derived from a plasmid made by: Integrated DNA Technologies
Terms and licenses: Academic/Nonprofit Terms; Industry Terms: Not Available to Industry
How to cite: pLentiCRISPR IMMP1L sg2 was a gift from Alexis Jourdain (Addgene plasmid # 244850 ; http://n2t.net/addgene:244850 ; RRID:Addgene_244850)
