[The description below was written by a language model from this plasmid's Addgene catalogue record and pLannotate feature annotations shown in this document.]
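Description:
pLentiCRISPR IMMP1L sg2 is a lentiviral, all-in-one CRISPR/Cas9 plasmid built on the lentiCRISPR v2 puro backbone and designed to knock out human IMMP1L. The sequenced construct is about 13 kb. It is maintained in E. coli through a high-copy ColE1/pUC-type origin with ampicillin resistance (bla). The backbone outside the viral cassette also carries an f1 origin and an SV40/EM7-driven bleomycin/Zeocin resistance cassette, which is not listed as a selectable marker in the catalogue entry.

The transfer cassette is flanked by a CMV enhancer/promoter fused to a truncated HIV-1 5' LTR and by a self-inactivating ΔU3 3' LTR followed by a bGH polyadenylation signal. The chimeric 5' end drives genomic RNA production in packaging cells, and the ΔU3 deletion leaves the integrated provirus without LTR promoter activity. The Ψ packaging signal with an adjoining gag fragment, the Rev response element and the cPPT/CTS support encapsidation, nuclear export of the unspliced RNA and efficient transduction. Packaging functions are not on this plasmid and must be supplied in trans.

Within the cassette, a human U6 RNA polymerase III promoter expresses the IMMP1L-targeting spacer joined to the Streptococcus pyogenes gRNA scaffold. An EF-1α core promoter drives S. pyogenes Cas9, followed by the puromycin N-acetyltransferase coding sequence. The element linking the two reading frames is not annotated in the feature table. A WPRE downstream enhances transcript expression. Transduced mammalian cells can be selected with puromycin, and Cas9 guided to IMMP1L introduces double-strand breaks that disrupt the gene. The associated publication concerns genes essential for oxidative phosphorylation, and the "sg2" name suggests this is one of several guides against the gene.
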