Features (pLannotate 1.2.2; 33 found; start..end, strand, type, name):
    393..626     -  misc_feature   RRE: The Rev response element (RRE) of HIV-1 allows for Rev-dependent mRNA export from the nucleus to the cytoplasm.
    772..1135    -  CDS            HIV-1 gag (fragment): gag protein from human immunodeficiency virus 1; gag
   1119..1244    -  misc_feature   HIV-1 Ψ: packaging signal of human immunodeficiency virus type 1
   1291..1471    -  LTR            5' LTR (truncated): truncated 5' long terminal repeat (LTR) from HIV-1
   1489..1688    -  promoter       CMV promoter: human cytomegalovirus (CMV) immediate early promoter
   1689..2068    -  enhancer       CMV enhancer: human cytomegalovirus immediate early enhancer
   2223..2275    +  misc_feature   bom (fragment): basis of mobility region from pBR322
   2334..2438    +  promoter       AmpR promoter: bla
   2439..3299    +  CDS            AmpR: β-lactamase; bla; confers resistance to ampicillin, carbenicillin, and related antibiotics
   3470..4058    +  rep_origin     ori: high-copy-number ColE1/pMB1/pBR322/pUC origin of replication
   4241..4333    +  CDS            lacI (fragment): lac repressor; lacI; The lac repressor binds to the lac operator to inhibit transcription in E. coli. This inhibition can be relieved by adding lactose or isopropyl-β-D-thiogalactopyranoside (IPTG).
   4346..4367    +  protein_bind   CAP binding site: CAP binding activates transcription in the presence of cAMP. E. coli catabolite activator protein
   4382..4412    +  promoter       lac promoter: promoter for the E. coli lac operon
   4416..4438    +  protein_bind   lac operator (fragment): The lac repressor binds to the lac operator to inhibit transcription in E. coli. This inhibition can be relieved by adding lactose or isopropyl-β-D-thiogalactopyranoside (IPTG). lac repressor encoded by lacI
   4509..4630    -  polyA_signal   SV40 poly(A) signal: SV40 polyadenylation signal
   4625..4750    -  CDS            ble (fragment): BLE_KLEPN - Experimental evidence at protein level: Swiss-Prot protein existence level 1. Binding protein with a strong affinity to the bleomycin family of antibiotics. Binds to CL990; an antimitotic-antibiotic compound. From Klebsiella pneumoniae.
   4760..5134    -  CDS            BleoR: antibiotic-binding protein; Sh ble from Streptoalloteichus hindustanus; confers resistance to bleomycin, phleomycin, and Zeocin™
   5153..5200    -  promoter       EM7 promoter: synthetic bacterial promoter&nbsp
   5248..5577    -  promoter       SV40 promoter: SV40 enhancer and early promoter
   5591..6019    -  rep_origin     f1 ori (sequence partly withheld): f1 bacteriophage origin of replication; arrow indicates direction of (+) strand synthesis
   6040..6061    -  promoter       SV40 promoter (fragment): SV40 enhancer and early promoter
   6065..6289    -  polyA_signal   bGH poly(A) signal: bovine growth hormone polyadenylation signal
   6321..6554    -  LTR            3' LTR (ΔU3): self-inactivating 3' long terminal repeat (LTR) from HIV-1
   6556..6575    -  misc_feature   cPPT/CTS (fragment): central polypurine tract and central termination sequence of HIV-1
   6626..7214    -  misc_feature   WPRE: woodchuck hepatitis virus posttranscriptional regulatory element
   7230..7827    -  CDS            PuroR (fragment): puromycin N-acetyltransferase; pac from Streptomyces; confers resistance to puromycin
   7965..12068   -  CDS            Cas9: Cas9 (Csn1) endonuclease from the Streptococcus pyogenes Type II CRISPR/Cas system generates RNA-guided double strand breaks in DNA
  12093..12304   -  promoter       EF-1α core promoter: core promoter for human elongation factor EF-1α
  12330..12348   -  CDS            small t antigen (fragment): SV40 (simian virus 40) small t antigen
  12366..12441   -  misc_RNA       gRNA scaffold: guide RNA scaffold for the Streptococcus pyogenes CRISPR/Cas9 system
  12471..12711   -  promoter       U6 promoter: RNA polymerase III promoter for human U6 snRNA
  12762..12879   -  misc_feature   cPPT/CTS: central polypurine tract and central termination sequence of HIV-1
  12929..16      -  CDS            Rev (fragment) (across the origin): human immunodeficiency virus 1 (HIV-1) Rev protein; rev; enhances nuclear export of unspliced and incompletely spliced viral mRNAs
>Addgene plasmid #244850 | pLentiCRISPR IMMP1L sg2 | addgene full sequence | sequence record 489380 | Addgene NGS Result
GGGTTGGGAGGTGGGTCTGAAACGATAATGGTGAATATCCCTGCCTAACTCTATTCACTATAGAAAGTAC
AGCAAAAACTATTCTTAAACCTACCAAGCCTCCTACTATCATTATGAATAATTTTATATACCACAGCCAA
TTTGTTATGTTAAACCAATTCCACAAACTTGCCCATTTATCTAATTCCAATAATTCTTGTTCATTCTTTT
CTTGCTGGTTTTGCGATTCTTCAATTAAGGAGTGTATTAAGCTTGTGTAATTGTTAATTTCTCTGTCCCA
CTCCATCCAGGTCGTGTGATTCCAAATCTGTTCCAGAGATTTATTACTCCAACTAGCATTCCAAGGCACA
GCAGTGGTGCAAATGAGTTTTCCAGAGCAACCCCAAATCCCCAGGAGCTGTTGATCCTTTAGGTATCTTT
CCACAGCCAGGATTCTTGCCTGGAGCTGCTTGATGCCCCAGACTGTGAGTTGCAACAGATGCTGTTGCGC
CTCAATAGCCCTCAGCAAATTGTTCTGCTGCTGCACTATACCAGACAATAATTGTCTGGCCTGTACCGTC
AGCGTCATTGACGCTGCGCCCATAGTGCTTCCTGCTGCTCCCAAGAACCCAAGGAACAAAGCTCCTATTC
CCACTGCTCTTTTTTCTCTCTGCACCACTCTTCTCTTTGCCTTGGTGGGTGCTACTCCTAATGGTTCAAT
TTTTACTACTTTATATTTATATAATTCACTTCTCCAATTGTCCCTCATATCTCCTCCTCCAGGTCTGAAG
ATCAGCGGCCGCTTGCTGTGCGGTGGTCTTACTTTTGTTTTGCTCTTCCTCTATCTTGTCTAAAGCTTCC
TTGGTGTCTTTTATCTCTATCCTTTGATGCACACAATAGAGGGTTGCTACTGTATTATATAATGATCTAA
GTTCTTCTGATCCTGTCTGAAGGGATGGTTGTAGCTGTCCCAGTATTTGTCTACAGCCTTCTGATGTTTC
TAACAGGCCAGGATTAACTGCGAATCGTTCTAGCTCCCTGCTTGCCCATACTATATGTTTTAATTTATAT
TTTTTCTTTCCCCCTGGCCTTAACCGAATTTTTTCCCATCGCGATCTAATTCTCCCCCGCTTAATACTGA
CGCTCTCGCACCCATCTCTCTCCTTCTAGCCTCCGCTAGTCAAAATTTTTGGCGTACTCACCAGTCGCCG
CCCCTCGCCTCTTGCCGTGCGCGCTTCAGCAAGCCGAGTCCTGCGTCGAGAGAGCTCCTCTGGTTTCCCT
TTCGCTTTCAAGTCCCTGTTCGGGCGCCACTGCTAGAGATTTTCCACACTGACTAAAAGGGTCTGAGGGA
TCTCTAGTTACCAGAGTCACACAACAGACGGGCACACACTACTTGAAGCACTCAAGGCAAGCTTTATTGA
GGCTTAAGCAGTGGGTTCCCTAGTTAGCCAGAGAGCTCCCAGGCTCAGATCTGGTCTAACCAGAGAGACC
CAGTACAGGCAAAACGCGCTGCTTATATAGACCTCCCACCGTACACGCCTACCGCCCATTTGCGTCAATG
GGGCGGAGTTGTTACGACATTTTGGAAAGTCCCGTTGATTTTGGTGCCAAAACAAACTCCCATTGACGTC
AATGGGGTGGAGACTTGGAAATCCCCGTGAGTCAAACCGCTATCCACGCCCATTGATGTACTGCCAAAAC
CGCATCACCATGGTAATAGCGATGACTAATACGTAGATGTACTGCCAAGTAGGAAAGTCCCATAAGGTCA
TGTACTGGGCATAATGCCAGGCGGGCCATTTACCGTCATTGACGTCAATAGGGGGCGTACTTGGCATATG
ATACACTTGATGTACTGCCAAGTGGGCAGTTTACCGTAAATACTCCACCCATTGACGTCAATGGAAAGTC
CCTATTGGCGTTACTATGGGAACATACGTCATTATTGACGTCAATGGGCGGGGGTCGTTGGGCGGTCAGC
CAGGCGGGCCATTTACCGTAAGTTATGTAACGCGGAACTCCATATATGGGCTATGAACTAATGACCCCGT
AATTGATTACTATTAATAACTAGTCAATAATCAATGTCAACGCGTATATCTGGCCCGTACATCGCGAAGC
AGCGCAAAACGCCTAACCCTAAGCAGATTCTTCATGCAATTGTCGGTCAAGCCTTGCCTTGTTGTAGCTT
AAATTTTGCTCGCGCACTACTCAGCGACCTCCAACACACAAGCAGGGAGCAGATACTGGCTTAACTATGC
GGCATCAGAGCAGATTGTACTGAGAGTGCACCATAGGGGATCGGGAGATCTCCCGATCCGTCGACGTCAG
GTGGCACTTTTCGGGGAAATGTGCGCGGAACCCCTATTTGTTTATTTTTCTAAATACATTCAAATATGTA
TCCGCTCATGAGACAATAACCCTGATAAATGCTTCAATAATATTGAAAAAGGAAGAGTATGAGTATTCAA
CATTTCCGTGTCGCCCTTATTCCCTTTTTTGCGGCATTTTGCCTTCCTGTTTTTGCTCACCCAGAAACGC
TGGTGAAAGTAAAAGATGCTGAAGATCAGTTGGGTGCACGAGTGGGTTACATCGAACTGGATCTCAACAG
CGGTAAGATCCTTGAGAGTTTTCGCCCCGAAGAACGTTTTCCAATGATGAGCACTTTTAAAGTTCTGCTA
TGTGGCGCGGTATTATCCCGTATTGACGCCGGGCAAGAGCAACTCGGTCGCCGCATACACTATTCTCAGA
ATGACTTGGTTGAGTACTCACCAGTCACAGAAAAGCATCTTACGGATGGCATGACAGTAAGAGAATTATG
CAGTGCTGCCATAACCATGAGTGATAACACTGCGGCCAACTTACTTCTGACAACGATCGGAGGACCGAAG
GAGCTAACCGCTTTTTTGCACAACATGGGGGATCATGTAACTCGCCTTGATCGTTGGGAACCGGAGCTGA
ATGAAGCCATACCAAACGACGAGCGTGACACCACGATGCCTGTAGCAATGGCAACAACGTTGCGCAAACT
ATTAACTGGCGAACTACTTACTCTAGCTTCCCGGCAACAATTAATAGACTGGATGGAGGCGGATAAAGTT
GCAGGACCACTTCTGCGCTCGGCCCTTCCGGCTGGCTGGTTTATTGCTGATAAATCTGGAGCCGGTGAGC
GTGGGTCTCGCGGTATCATTGCAGCACTGGGGCCAGATGGTAAGCCCTCCCGTATCGTAGTTATCTACAC
GACGGGGAGTCAGGCAACTATGGATGAACGAAATAGACAGATCGCTGAGATAGGTGCCTCACTGATTAAG
CATTGGTAACTGTCAGACCAAGTTTACTCATATATACTTTAGATTGATTTAAAACTTCATTTTTAATTTA
AAAGGATCTAGGTGAAGATCCTTTTTGATAATCTCATGACCAAAATCCCTTAACGTGAGTTTTCGTTCCA
CTGAGCGTCAGACCCCGTAGAAAAGATCAAAGGATCTTCTTGAGATCCTTTTTTTCTGCGCGTAATCTGC
TGCTTGCAAACAAAAAAACCACCGCTACCAGCGGTGGTTTGTTTGCCGGATCAAGAGCTACCAACTCTTT
TTCCGAAGGTAACTGGCTTCAGCAGAGCGCAGATACCAAATACTGTTCTTCTAGTGTAGCCGTAGTTAGG
CCACCACTTCAAGAACTCTGTAGCACCGCCTACATACCTCGCTCTGCTAATCCTGTTACCAGTGGCTGCT
GCCAGTGGCGATAAGTCGTGTCTTACCGGGTTGGACTCAAGACGATAGTTACCGGATAAGGCGCAGCGGT
CGGGCTGAACGGGGGGTTCGTGCACACAGCCCAGCTTGGAGCGAACGACCTACACCGAACTGAGATACCT
ACAGCGTGAGCTATGAGAAAGCGCCACGCTTCCCGAAGGGAGAAAGGCGGACAGGTATCCGGTAAGCGGC
AGGGTCGGAACAGGAGAGCGCACGAGGGAGCTTCCAGGGGGAAACGCCTGGTATCTTTATAGTCCTGTCG
GGTTTCGCCACCTCTGACTTGAGCGTCGATTTTTGTGATGCTCGTCAGGGGGGCGGAGCCTATGGAAAAA
CGCCAGCAACGCGGCCTTTTTACGGTTCCTGGCCTTTTGCTGGCCTTTTGCTCACATGTTCTTTCCTGCG
TTATCCCCTGATTCTGTGGATAACCGTATTACCGCCTTTGAGTGAGCTGATACCGCTCGCCGCAGCCGAA
CGACCGAGCGCAGCGAGTCAGTGAGCGAGGAAGCGGAAGAGCGCCCAATACGCAAACCGCCTCTCCCCGC
GCGTTGGCCGATTCATTAATGCAGCTGGCACGACAGGTTTCCCGACTGGAAAGCGGGCAGTGAGCGCAAC
GCAATTAATGTGAGTTAGCTCACTCATTAGGCACCCCAGGCTTTACACTTTATGCTTCCGGCTCGTATGT
TGTGTGGAATTGTGAGCGGATAACAATTTCACACAGGAAACAGCTATGACCATGATTACGCCAAGCTCTA
GCTAGAGGTCGACGGTATACAGACATGATAAGATACATTGATGAGTTTGGACAAACCACAACTAGAATGC
AGTGAAAAAAATGCTTTATTTGTGAAATTTGTGATGCTATTGCTTTATTTGTAACCATTATAAGCTGCAA
TAAACAAGTTGGGGTGGGCGAAGAACTCCAGCATGAGATCCCCGCGCTGGAGGATCATCCAGCCGGCGTC
CCGGAAAACGATTCCGAAGCCCAACCTTTCATAGAAGGCGGCGGTGGAATCGAAATCTCGTAGCACGTGT
CAGTCCTGCTCCTCGGCCACGAAGTGCACGCAGTTGCCGGCCGGGTCGCGCAGGGCGAACTCCCGCCCCC
ACGGCTGCTCGCCGATCTCGGTCATGGCCGGCCCGGAGGCGTCCCGGAAGTTCGTGGACACGACCTCCGA
CCACTCGGCGTACAGCTCGTCCAGGCCGCGCACCCACACCCAGGCCAGGGTGTTGTCCGGCACCACCTGG
TCCTGGACCGCGCTGATGAACAGGGTCACGTCGTCCCGGACCACACCGGCGAAGTCGTCCTCCACGAAGT
CCCGGGAGAACCCGAGCCGGTCGGTCCAGAACTCGACCGCTCCGGCGACGTCGCGCGCGGTGAGCACCGG
AACGGCACTGGTCAACTTGGCCATGGTTTAGTTCCTCACCTTGTCGTATTATACTATGCCGATATACTAT
GCCGATGATTAATTGTCAACACGTGCTGATCAGATCCGAAAATGGATATACAAGCTCCCGGGAGCTTTTT
GCAAAAGCCTAGGCCTCCAAAAAAGCCTCCTCACTACTTCTGGAATAGCTCAGAGGCAGAGGCGGCCTCG
GCCTCTGCATAAATAAAAAAAATTAGTCAGCCATGGGGCGGAGAATGGGCGGAACTGGGCGGAGTTAGGG
GCGGGATGGGCGGAGTTAGGGGCGGGACTATGGTTGCTGACTAATTGAGATGCATGCTTTGCATACTTCT
GCCTGCTGGGGAGCCTGGGGACTTTCCACACCTGGTTGCTGACTAATTGAGATGCATGCTTTGCATACTT
CTGCCTGCTGGGGAGCCTGGGGACTTTCCACACCCTAACTGACACACATTCCACAGAATTAATTCGCGTT
AAATTTTTGTTAAATCAGCTCATTTTTTAACCAATAGGCCGAAATCGGCAAAATCCCTTATAAATCAAAA
GAATAGACCGAGATAGGGT
[37 nt withheld, positions 5690-5726]
AAAGAACGTGGACTCCAACGTCAAAGG
[49 nt withheld, positions 5754-5802]
T
[91 nt withheld, positions 5804-5894]
G
[124 nt withheld, positions 5896-6019]
GGGGATACCCCCTAGAGCCCCAGCTGGTTCTTTCCGCCTCAGAAGCCATAGAGCCCACCGCATCCCCAGC
ATGCCTGCTATTGTCTTCCCAATCCTCCCCCTTGCTGTCCTGCCCCACCCCACCCCCCAGAATAGAATGA
CACCTACTCAGACAATGCGATGCAATTTCCTCATTTTATTAGGAAAGGACAGTGGGAGTGGCACCTTCCA
GGGTCAAGGAAGGCACGGGGGAGGGGCAAACAACAGATGGCTGGCAACTAGAAGGCACAGTCGAGGCTGA
TCAGCGGGTTTAAACGGGCCCTGCTAGAGATTTTCCACACTGACTAAAAGGGTCTGAGGGATCTCTAGTT
ACCAGAGTCACACAACAGACGGGCACACACTACTTGAAGCACTCAAGGCAAGCTTTATTGAGGCTTAAGC
AGTGGGTTCCCTAGTTAGCCAGAGAGCTCCCAGGCTCAGATCTGGTCTAACCAGAGAGACCCAGTACAAG
CAAAAAGCAGATCTTGTCTTCGTTGGGAGTGAATTAGCCCTTCCAGTCCCCCCTTTTCTTTTAAAAAGTG
GCTAAGATCTACAGCTGCCTTGTAAGTCATTGGTCTTAAAGTCGACGCGGGGAGGCGGCCCAAAGGGAGA
TCCGACTCGTCTGAGGGCGAAGGCGAAGACGCGGAAGAGGCCGCAGAGCCGGCAGCAGGCCGCGGGAAGG
AAGGTCCGCTGGATTGAGGGCCGAAGGGACGTAGCAGAAGGACGTCCCGCGCAGAATCCAGGTGGCAACA
CAGGCGAGCAGCCAAGGAAAGGACGATGATTTCCCCGACAACACCACGGAATTGTCAGTGCCCAACAGCC
GAGCCCCTGTCCAGCAGCGGGCAAGGCAGGCGGCGATGAGTTCCGCCGTGGCAATAGGGAGGGGGAAAGC
GAAAGTCCCGGAAAGGAGCTGACAGGTGGTGGCAATGCCCCAACCAGTGGGGGTTGCGTCAGCAAACACA
GTGCACACCACGCCACGTTGCCTGACAACGGGCCACAACTCCTCATAAAGAGACAGCAACCAGGATTTAT
ACAAGGAGGAGAAAATGAAAGCCATACGGGAAGCAATAGCATGATACAAAGGCATTAAAGCAGCGTATCC
ACATAGCGTAAAAGGAGCAACATAGTTAAGAATACCAGTCAATCTTTCACAAATTTTGTAATCCAGAGGT
TGATTGTCGACTTAACGCGTTCAGGCACCGGGCTTGCGGGTCATGCACCAGGTGCGCGGTCCTTCGGGCA
CCTCGACGTCGGCGGTGACGGTGAAGCCGAGCCGCTCGTAGAAGGGGAGGTTGCGGGGCGCGGAGGTCTC
CAGGAAGGCGGGCACCCCGGCGCGCTCGGCCGCCTCCACTCCGGGGAGCACGACGGCGCTGCCCAGACCC
TTGCCCTGGTGGTCGGGCGAGACTCCGACGGTGGCCAGGAACCACGCGGGCTCCTTGGGCCGGTGCGGCG
CCAGGAGGCCTTCCATCTGTTGCTGCGCGGCCAGCCGGGAACCGCTCAACTCGGCCATGCGCGGGCCGAT
CTCGGCGAACACCGCCCCCGCTTCGACGCTCTCCGGCGTGGTCCAGACCGCCACCGCGGCGCCGTCGTCC
GCGACCCACACCTTGCCGATGTCGAGCCCGACGCGCGTGAGGAAGAGTTCTTGCAGCTCGGTGACCCGCT
CGATGTGGCGGTCCGGATCGACGGTGTGGCGCGTGGCGGGGTAGTCGGCGAACGCGGCGGCGAGGGTGCG
TACGGCCCTGGGGACGTCGTCGCGGGTGGCGAGGCGCACCGTGGGCTTGTACTCGGTCGGTCCAGGATTC
TCTTCGACATCTCCGGCTTGTTTCAGCAGAGAGAAGTTTGTTGCGCCGGATCCCTTATCGTCATCGTCTT
TGTAATCTTTCTTCTTCTTAGCCTGTCCAGCCTTCTTTGTGGCGGCAGGTCGCTTGTCGCCTCCCAGCTG
AGACAGGTCGATCCGTGTCTCGTACAGGCCGGTGATGCTCTGGTGGATCAGGGTGGCGTCCAGCACCTCT
TTGGTGCTGGTGTACCTCTTCCGGTCGATGGTGGTGTCAAAGTACTTGAAGGCGGCAGGGGCTCCCAGAT
TGGTCAGGGTAAACAGGTGGATGATATTCTCGGCCTGCTCTCTGATGGGCTTATCCCGGTGCTTGTTGTA
GGCGGACAGCACTTTGTCCAGATTAGCGTCGGCCAGGATCACTCTCTTGGAGAACTCGCTGATCTGCTCG
ATGATCTCGTCCAGGTAGTGCTTGTGCTGTTCCACAAACAGCTGTTTCTGCTCATTATCCTCGGGGGAGC
CCTTCAGCTTCTCATAGTGGCTGGCCAGGTACAGGAAGTTCACATATTTGGAGGGCAGGGCCAGTTCGTT
TCCCTTCTGCAGTTCGCCGGCAGAGGCCAGCATTCTCTTCCGGCCGTTTTCCAGCTCGAACAGGGAGTAC
TTAGGCAGCTTGATGATCAGGTCCTTTTTCACTTCTTTGTAGCCCTTGGCTTCCAGAAAGTCGATGGGAT
TCTTCTCGAAGCTGCTTCTTTCCATGATGGTGATCCCCAGCAGCTCTTTCACACTCTTCAGTTTCTTGGA
CTTGCCCTTTTCCACTTTGGCCACCACCAGCACAGAATAGGCCACGGTGGGGCTGTCGAAGCCGCCGTAC
TTCTTAGGGTCCCAGTCCTTCTTTCTGGCGATCAGCTTATCGCTGTTCCTCTTGGGCAGGATAGACTCTT
TGCTGAAGCCGCCTGTCTGCACCTCGGTCTTTTTCACGATATTCACTTGGGGCATGCTCAGCACTTTCCG
CACGGTGGCAAAATCCCGGCCCTTATCCCACACGATCTCCCCGGTTTCGCCGTTTGTCTCGATCAGAGGC
CGCTTCCGGATCTCGCCGTTGGCCAGGGTAATCTCGGTCTTGAAAAAGTTCATGATGTTGCTGTAGAAGA
AGTACTTGGCGGTAGCCTTGCCGATTTCCTGCTCGCTCTTGGCGATCATCTTCCGCACGTCGTACACCTT
GTAGTCGCCGTACACGAACTCGCTTTCCAGCTTAGGGTACTTTTTGATCAGGGCGGTTCCCACGACGGCG
TTCAGGTAGGCGTCGTGGGCGTGGTGGTAGTTGTTGATCTCGCGCACTTTGTAAAACTGGAAATCCTTCC
GGAAATCGGACACCAGCTTGGACTTCAGGGTGATCACTTTCACTTCCCGGATCAGCTTGTCATTCTCGTC
GTACTTAGTGTTCATCCGGGAGTCCAGGATCTGTGCCACGTGCTTTGTGATCTGCCGGGTTTCCACCAGC
TGTCTCTTGATGAAGCCGGCCTTATCCAGTTCGCTCAGGCCGCCTCTCTCGGCCTTGGTCAGATTGTCGA
ACTTTCTCTGGGTAATCAGCTTGGCGTTCAGCAGCTGCCGCCAGTAGTTCTTCATCTTCTTCACGACCTC
TTCGGAGGGCACGTTGTCGCTCTTGCCCCGGTTCTTGTCGCTTCTGGTCAGCACCTTGTTGTCGATGGAG
TCGTCCTTCAGAAAGCTCTGAGGCACGATATGGTCCACATCGTAGTCGGACAGCCGGTTGATGTCCAGTT
CCTGGTCCACGTACATATCCCGCCCATTCTGCAGGTAGTACAGGTACAGCTTCTCGTTCTGCAGCTGGGT
GTTTTCCACGGGGTGTTCTTTCAGGATCTGGCTGCCCAGCTCTTTGATGCCCTCTTCGATCCGCTTCATT
CTCTCGCGGCTGTTCTTCTGTCCCTTCTGGGTGGTCTGGTTCTCTCTGGCCATTTCGATCACGATGTTCT
CGGGCTTGTGCCGGCCCATCACTTTCACGAGCTCGTCCACCACCTTCACTGTCTGCAGGATGCCCTTCTT
AATGGCGGGGCTGCCGGCCAGATTGGCAATGTGCTCGTGCAGGCTATCGCCCTGGCCGGACACCTGGGCT
TTCTGGATGTCCTCTTTAAAGGTCAGGCTGTCGTCGTGGATCAGCTGCATGAAGTTTCTGTTGGCGAAGC
CGTCGGACTTCAGGAAATCCAGGATTGTCTTGCCGGACTGCTTGTCCCGGATGCCGTTGATCAGCTTCCG
GCTCAGCCTGCCCCAGCCGGTGTATCTCCGCCGCTTCAGCTGCTTCATCACTTTGTCGTCGAACAGGTGG
GCATAGGTTTTCAGCCGTTCCTCGATCATCTCTCTGTCCTCAAACAGTGTCAGGGTCAGCACGATATCTT
CCAGAATGTCCTCGTTTTCCTCATTGTCCAGGAAGTCCTTGTCCTTGATAATTTTCAGCAGATCGTGGTA
TGTGCCCAGGGAGGCGTTGAACCGATCTTCCACGCCGGAGATTTCCACGGAGTCGAAGCACTCGATTTTC
TTGAAGTAGTCCTCTTTCAGCTGCTTCACGGTCACTTTCCGGTTGGTCTTGAACAGCAGGTCCACGATGG
CCTTTTTCTGCTCGCCGCTCAGGAAGGCGGGCTTTCTCATTCCCTCGGTCACGTATTTCACTTTGGTCAG
CTCGTTATACACGGTGAAGTACTCGTACAGCAGGCTGTGCTTGGGCAGCACCTTCTCGTTGGGCAGGTTC
TTATCGAAGTTGGTCATCCGCTCGATGAAGCTCTGGGCGGAAGCGCCCTTGTCCACCACTTCCTCGAAGT
TCCAGGGGGTGATGGTTTCCTCGCTCTTTCTGGTCATCCAGGCGAATCTGCTGTTTCCCCTGGCCAGAGG
GCCCACGTAGTAGGGGATGCGGAAGGTCAGGATCTTCTCGATCTTTTCCCGGTTGTCCTTCAGGAATGGG
TAAAAATCTTCCTGCCGCCGCAGAATGGCGTGCAGCTCTCCCAGGTGGATCTGGTGGGGGATGCTGCCGT
TGTCGAAGGTCCGCTGCTTCCGCAGCAGGTCCTCTCTGTTCAGCTTCACGAGCAGTTCCTCGGTGCCGTC
CATCTTTTCCAGGATGGGCTTGATGAACTTGTAGAACTCTTCCTGGCTGGCTCCGCCGTCAATGTAGCCG
GCGTAGCCGTTCTTGCTCTGGTCGAAGAAAATCTCTTTGTACTTCTCAGGCAGCTGCTGCCGCACGAGAG
CTTTCAGCAGGGTCAGGTCCTGGTGGTGCTCGTCGTATCTCTTGATCATAGAGGCGCTCAGGGGGGCCTT
GGTGATCTCGGTGTTCACTCTCAGGATGTCGCTCAGCAGGATGGCGTCGGACAGGTTCTTGGCGGCCAGA
AACAGGTCGGCGTACTGGTCGCCGATCTGGGCCAGCAGGTTGTCCAGGTCGTCGTCGTAGGTGTCCTTGC
TCAGCTGCAGTTTGGCATCCTCGGCCAGGTCGAAGTTGCTCTTGAAGTTGGGGGTCAGGCCCAGGCTCAG
GGCAATCAGGTTTCCGAACAGGCCATTCTTCTTCTCGCCGGGCAGCTGGGCGATCAGATTTTCCAGCCGT
CTGCTCTTGCTCAGTCTGGCAGACAGGATGGCCTTGGCGTCCACGCCGCTGGCGTTGATGGGGTTTTCCT
CGAACAGCTGGTTGTAGGTCTGCACCAGCTGGATGAACAGCTTGTCCACGTCGCTGTTGTCGGGGTTCAG
GTCGCCCTCGATCAGGAAGTGGCCCCGGAACTTGATCATGTGGGCCAGGGCCAGATAGATCAGCCGCAGG
TCGGCCTTGTCGGTGCTGTCCACCAGTTTCTTTCTCAGGTGGTAGATGGTGGGGTACTTCTCGTGGTAGG
CCACCTCGTCCACGATGTTGCCGAAGATGGGGTGCCGCTCGTGCTTCTTATCCTCTTCCACCAGGAAGGA
CTCTTCCAGTCTGTGGAAGAAGCTGTCGTCCACCTTGGCCATCTCGTTGCTGAAGATCTCTTGCAGATAG
CAGATCCGGTTCTTCCGTCTGGTGTATCTTCTTCTGGCGGTTCTCTTCAGCCGGGTGGCCTCGGCTGTTT
CGCCGCTGTCGAACAGCAGGGCTCCGATCAGGTTCTTCTTGATGCTGTGCCGGTCGGTGTTGCCCAGCAC
CTTGAATTTCTTGCTGGGCACCTTGTACTCGTCGGTGATCACGGCCCAGCCCACAGAGTTGGTGCCGATG
TCCAGGCCGATGCTGTACTTCTTGTCCATGGTGGCAGCGCTCTAGAACCGGTCCTGTGTTCTGGCGGCAA
ACCCGTTGCGAAAAAGAACGTTCACGGCGACTACTGCACTTATATACGGTTCTCCCCCACCCTCGGGAAA
AAGGCGGAGCCAGTACACGACATCACTTTCCCAGTTTACCCCGCGCCACCTTCTCTAGGCACCGGATCAA
TTGCCGACCCCTCCCCCCAACTTCTCGGGGACTGTGGGCGATGTGCGCTCTGCCCACTGACGGGCACCGG
AGCCAATTCCCACTCCTTTCAAGACCTAGCTAGCGAATTCAAAAAAGCACCGACTCGGTGCCACTTTTTC
AAGTTGATAACGGACTAGCCTTATTTTAACTTGCTATTTCTAGCTCTAAAACTTCGACTTGTTGGCTATA
CTCGGTGTTTCGTCCTTTCCACAAGATATATAAAGCCAAGAAATCGAAATACTTTCAAGTTACGGTAAGC
ATATGATAGTCCATTTTAAAACATAATTTTAAAACTGCAAACTACCCAAGAAATTATTACTTTCTACGTC
ACGTATTTTGTACTAATATCTTTGTGTTTACAGTCAAATTAATTCTAATTATCTCTCTAACAGCCTTGTA
TCGTATATGCAAATATGAAGGAATCATGGGAAATAGGCCCTCGGTACCTTAATTAACCAAACTGGATCTC
TGCTGTCCCTGTAATAAACCCGAAAATTTTGAATTTTTGTAATTTGTTTTTGTAATTCTTTAGTTTGTAT
GTCTGTTGCTATTATGTCTACTATTCTTTCCCCTGCACTGTACCCCCCAATCCCCCCTTTTCTTTTAAAA
TTGTGGATGAATACTGCCATTTGTCTGCAGAATTGGCGCACGCAGTGCCGATCCGTTCACTAATCGAATG
GATCTGTCTCTGTCTCTCTCTCCACCTTCTTCTTCTATTCCTTCGGGCCTGTCGGGTCCCCTCG
